>Addgene plasmid #208038 | Lenti-EFS-NTID194-GSQ-PMLivaWT-P2A-BLAST | addgene full sequence | sequence record 410203 | Addgene NGS Result
GTCGACGGATCGGGAGATCTCCCGATCCCCTATGGTGCACTCTCAGTACAATCTGCTCTGATGCCGCATA
GTTAAGCCAGTATCTGCTCCCTGCTTGTGTGTTGGAGGTCGCTGAGTAGTGCGCGAGCAAAATTTAAGCT
ACAACAAGGCAAGGCTTGACCGACAATTGCATGAAGAATCTGCTTAGGGTTAGGCGTTTTGCGCTGCTTC
GCGATGTACGGGCCAGATATACGCGTTGACATTGATTATTGACTAGTTATTAATAGTAATCAATTACGGG
GTCATTAGTTCATAGCCCATATATGGAGTTCCGCGTTACATAACTTACGGTAAATGGCCCGCCTGGCTGA
CCGCCCAACGACCCCCGCCCATTGACGTCAATAATGACGTATGTTCCCATAGTAACGCCAATAGGGACTT
TCCATTGACGTCAATGGGTGGAGTATTTACGGTAAACTGCCCACTTGGCAGTACATCAAGTGTATCATAT
GCCAAGTACGCCCCCTATTGACGTCAATGACGGTAAATGGCCCGCCTGGCATTATGCCCAGTACATGACC
TTATGGGACTTTCCTACTTGGCAGTACATCTACGTATTAGTCATCGCTATTACCATGGTGATGCGGTTTT
GGCAGTACATCAATGGGCGTGGATAGCGGTTTGACTCACGGGGATTTCCAAGTCTCCACCCCATTGACGT
CAATGGGAGTTTGTTTTGGCACCAAAATCAACGGGACTTTCCAAAATGTCGTAACAACTCCGCCCCATTG
ACGCAAATGGGCGGTAGGCGTGTACGGTGGGAGGTCTATATAAGCAGCGCGTTTTGCCTGTACTGGGTCT
CTCTGGTTAGACCAGATCTGAGCCTGGGAGCTCTCTGGCTAACTAGGGAACCCACTGCTTAAGCCTCAAT
AAAGCTTGCCTTGAGTGCTTCAAGTAGTGTGTGCCCGTCTGTTGTGTGACTCTGGTAACTAGAGATCCCT
CAGACCCTTTTAGTCAGTGTGGAAAATCTCTAGCAGTGGCGCCCGAACAGGGACTTGAAAGCGAAAGGGA
AACCAGAGGAGCTCTCTCGACGCAGGACTCGGCTTGCTGAAGCGCGCACGGCAAGAGGCGAGGGGCGGCG
ACTGGTGAGTACGCCAAAAATTTTGACTAGCGGAGGCTAGAAGGAGAGAGATGGGTGCGAGAGCGTCAGT
ATTAAGCGGGGGAGAATTAGATCGCGATGGGAAAAAATTCGGTTAAGGCCAGGGGGAAAGAAAAAATATA
AATTAAAACATATAGTATGGGCAAGCAGGGAGCTAGAACGATTCGCAGTTAATCCTGGCCTGTTAGAAAC
ATCAGAAGGCTGTAGACAAATACTGGGACAGCTACAACCATCCCTTCAGACAGGATCAGAAGAACTTAGA
TCATTATATAATACAGTAGCAACCCTCTATTGTGTGCATCAAAGGATAGAGATAAAAGACACCAAGGAAG
CTTTAGACAAGATAGAGGAAGAGCAAAACAAAAGTAAGACCACCGCACAGCAAGCGGCCGGCCGCTGATC
TTCAGACCTGGAGGAGGAGATATGAGGGACAATTGGAGAAGTGAATTATATAAATATAAAGTAGTAAAAA
TTGAACCATTAGGAGTAGCACCCACCAAGGCAAAGAGAAGAGTGGTGCAGAGAGAAAAAAGAGCAGTGGG
AATAGGAGCTTTGTTCCTTGGGTTCTTGGGAGCAGCAGGAAGCACTATGGGCGCAGCGTCAATGACGCTG
ACGGTACAGGCCAGACAATTATTGTCTGGTATAGTGCAGCAGCAGAACAATTTGCTGAGGGCTATTGAGG
CGCAACAGCATCTGTTGCAACTCACAGTCTGGGGCATCAAGCAGCTCCAGGCAAGAATCCTGGCTGTGGA
AAGATACCTAAAGGATCAACAGCTCCTGGGGATTTGGGGTTGCTCTGGAAAACTCATTTGCACCACTGCT
GTGCCTTGGAATGCTAGTTGGAGTAATAAATCTCTGGAACAGATTTGGAATCACACGACCTGGATGGAGT
GGGACAGAGAAATTAACAATTACACAAGCTTAATACACTCCTTAATTGAAGAATCGCAAAACCAGCAAGA
AAAGAATGAACAAGAATTATTGGAATTAGATAAATGGGCAAGTTTGTGGAATTGGTTTAACATAACAAAT
TGGCTGTGGTATATAAAATTATTCATAATGATAGTAGGAGGCTTGGTAGGTTTAAGAATAGTTTTTGCTG
TACTTTCTATAGTGAATAGAGTTAGGCAGGGATATTCACCATTATCGTTTCAGACCCACCTCCCAACCCC
GAGGGGACCCGACAGGCCCGAAGGAATAGAAGAAGAAGGTGGAGAGAGAGACAGAGACAGATCCATTCGA
TTAGTGAACGGATCGGCACTGCGTGCGCCAATTCTGCAGACAAATGGCAGTATTCATCCACAATTTTAAA
AGAAAAGGGGGGATTGGGGGGTACAGTGCAGGGGAAAGAATAGTAGACATAATAGCAACAGACATACAAA
CTAAAGAATTACAAAAACAAATTACAAAAATTCAAAATTTTCGGGTTTATTACAGGGACAGCAGAGATCC
AGTTTGGTTAATTAGCTAGCTAGGTCTTGAAAGGAGTGGGAATTGGCTCCGGTGCCCGTCAGTGGGCAGA
GCGCACATCGCCCACAGTCCCCGAGAAGTTGGGGGGAGGGGTCGGCAATTGATCCGGTGCCTAGAGAAGG
TGGCGCGGGGTAAACTGGGAAAGTGATGTCGTGTACTGGCTCCGCCTTTTTCCCGAGGGTGGGGGAGAAC
CGTATATAAGTGCAGTAGTCGCCGTGAACGTTCTTTTTCGCAACGGGTTTGCCGCCAGAACACAGGACCG
GTGCCACCATGGACTACAAAGACGATGACGACAAGGGCTCTAAAGACAATACTGTGCCTCTGAAGCTGAT
CGCTCTCCTGGCTAATGGCGAGTTCCATAGTGGCGAACAGCTGGGAGAAACCCTGGGCATGTCCAGGGCC
GCTATCAACAAGCACATTCAGACTCTGCGCGACTGGGGCGTGGACGTGTTCACCGTGCCCGGAAAGGGCT
ACTCTCTGCCCGAGCCTATCCCGCTGCTGAACGCTAAACAGATTCTGGGACAGCTGGACGGCGGGAGCGT
GGCAGTCCTGCCTGTGGTGGACTCCACCAATCAGTACCTGCTGGATCGAATCGGCGAGCTGAAGAGTGGG
GATGCTTGCATTGCAGAATATCAGCAGGCAGGGAGAGGAAGCAGAGGGAGGAAATGGTTCTCTCCTTTTG
GAGCTAACCTGTACCTGAGTATGTTTTGGCGCCTGAAGCGGGGACCAGCAGCAATCGGCCTGGGCCCGGT
CATCGGAATTGTCATGGCAGAAGCGCTGCGAAAGCTGGGAGCAGACAAGGTGCGAGTCAAATGGCCCAAT
GACCTGTATCTGCAGGATAGAAAGCTGGCAGGCATCCTGGTGGAGCTGGCCGGAATAACAGGGCGCGCCG
GCGGGGGATCTTCCGGAGGCGGGGGATCTTCCGGAGGCGGGGGATCTTCCGGAGGCGGGCAAATTTCTTA
CGCAAGTAGAGGGGAATTCATGGAGCCTGCACCCGCCCGATCTCCGAGGCCCCAGCAGGACCCCGCCCGG
CCCCAGGAGCCCACCATGCCTCCCCCCGAGACCCCCTCTGAAGGCCGCCAGCCCAGCCCCAGCCCCAGCC
CTACAGAGCGAGCCCCCGCTTCGGAGGAGGAGTTCCAGTTTCTGCGCTGCCAGCAATGCCAGGCGGAAGC
CAAGTGCCCGAAGCTGCTGCCTTGTCTGCACACGCTGTGCTCAGGATGCCTGGAGGCGTCGGGCATGCAG
TGCCCCATCTGCCAGGCGCCCTGGCCCCTAGGTGCAGACACACCCGCCCTGGATAACGTCTTTTTCGAGA
GTCTGCAGCGGCGCCTGTCGGTGTACCGGCAGATTGTGGATGCGCAGGCTGTGTGCACCCGCTGCAAAGA
GTCGGCCGACTTCTGGTGCTTTGAGTGCGAGCAGCTCCTCTGCGCCAAGTGCTTCGAGGCACACCAGTGG
TTCCTCAAGCACGAGGCCCGGCCCCTAGCAGAGCTGCGCAACCAGTCGGTGCGTGAGTTCCTGGACGGCA
CCCGCAAGACCAACAACATCTTCTGCTCCAACCCCAACCACCGCACCCCTACGCTGACCAGCATCTACTG
CCGAGGATGTTCCAAGCCGCTGTGCTGCTCGTGCGCGCTCCTTGACAGCAGCCACAGTGAGCTCAAGTGC
GACATCAGCGCAGAGATCCAGCAGCGACAGGAGGAGCTGGACGCCATGACGCAGGCGCTGCAGGAGCAGG
ATAGTGCCTTTGGCGCGGTTCACGCGCAGATGCACGCGGCCGTCGGCCAGCTGGGCCGCGCGCGTGCCGA
GACCGAGGAGCTGATCCGCGAGCGCGTGCGCCAGGTGGTAGCTCACGTGCGGGCTCAGGAGCGCGAGCTG
CTGGAGGCTGTGGACGCGCGGTACCAGCGCGACTACGAGGAGATGGCCAGTCGGCTGGGCCGCCTGGATG
CTGTGCTGCAGCGCATCCGCACGGGCAGCGCGCTGGTGCAGAGGATGAAGTGCTACGCCTCGGACCAGGA
GGTGCTGGACATGCACGGTTTCCTGCGCCAGGCGCTCTGCCGCCTGCGCCAGGAGGAGCCCCAGAGCCTG
CAAGCTGCCGTGCGCACCGATGGCTTCGACGAGTTCAAGGTGCGCCTGCAGGACCTCAGCTCTTGCATCA
CCCAGGGGAAAGATGCAGCTGTATCCAAGAAAGCCAGCCCAGAGGCTGCCAGCACTCCCAGGGACCCTAT
TGACGTTGACCTGGATGTCTCCAATACAACGACAGCCCAGAAGAGGAAGTGCAGCCAGACCCAGTGCCCC
AGGAAGGTCATCAAGATGGAGTCTGAGGAGGGGAAGGAGGCAAGGTTGGCTCGGAGCTCCCCGGAGCAGC
CCAGGCCCAGCACCTCCAAGGCAGTCTCACCACCCCACCTGGATGGACCGCCTAGCCCCAGGAGCCCCGT
CATAGGAAGTGAGGTCTTCCTGCCCAACAGCAACCACGTGGCCAGTGGCGCCGGGGAGGCAGAGGAACGC
GTTGTGGTGATCAGCAGCTCGGAAGACTCAGATGCCGAAAACTCGTCCTCCCGAGAGCTGGATGACAGCA
GCAGTGAGTCCAGTGACCTCCAGCTGGAAGGCCCCAGCACCCTCAGGGTCCTGGACGAGAACCTTGCTGA
CCCCCAAGCAGAAGACAGACCTCTGGTTTTCTTTGACCTCAAGATTGACAATGAAAGTGGGTTCTCCTGG
GGCTACCCCCACCCCTTTCTAATTGGCGGCCGCGGATCCGGCGCAACAAACTTCTCTCTGCTGAAACAAG
CCGGAGATGTCGAAGAGAATCCTGGACCGATGGCCAAGCCTTTGTCTCAAGAAGAATCCACCCTCATTGA
AAGAGCAACGGCTACAATCAACAGCATCCCCATCTCTGAAGACTACAGCGTCGCCAGCGCAGCTCTCTCT
AGCGACGGCCGCATCTTCACTGGTGTCAATGTATATCATTTTACTGGGGGACCTTGTGCAGAACTCGTGG
TGCTGGGCACTGCTGCTGCTGCGGCAGCTGGCAACCTGACTTGTATCGTCGCGATCGGAAATGAGAACAG
GGGCATCTTGAGCCCCTGCGGACGGTGCCGACAGGTGCTTCTCGATCTGCATCCTGGGATCAAAGCCATA
GTGAAGGACAGTGATGGACAGCCGACGGCAGTTGGGATTCGTGAATTGCTGCCCTCTGGTTATGTGTGGG
AGGGCTAAGAATAATTCGATATCAAGCTTATCGGTAATCAACCTCTGGATTACAAAATTTGTGAAAGATT
GACTGGTATTCTTAACTATGTTGCTCCTTTTACGCTATGTGGATACGCTGCTTTAATGCCTTTGTATCAT
GCTATTGCTTCCCGTATGGCTTTCATTTTCTCCTCCTTGTATAAATCCTGGTTGCTGTCTCTTTATGAGG
AGTTGTGGCCCGTTGTCAGGCAACGTGGCGTGGTGTGCACTGTGTTTGCTGACGCAACCCCCACTGGTTG
GGGCATTGCCACCACCTGTCAGCTCCTTTCCGGGACTTTCGCTTTCCCCCTCCCTATTGCCACGGCGGAA
CTCATCGCCGCCTGCCTTGCCCGCTGCTGGACAGGGGCTCGGCTGTTGGGCACTGACAATTCCGTGGTGT
TGTCGGGGAAATCATCGTCCTTTCCTTGGCTGCTCGCCTGTGTTGCCACCTGGATTCTGCGCGGGACGTC
CTTCTGCTACGTCCCTTCGGCCCTCAATCCAGCGGACCTTCCTTCCCGCGGCCTGCTGCCGGCTCTGCGG
CCTCTTCCGCGTCTTCGCCTTCGCCCTCAGACGAGTCGGATCTCCCTTTGGGCCGCCTCCCCGCATCGAT
ACCGTCGACCTCGAGACCTAGAAAAACATGGAGCAATCACAAGTAGCAATACAGCAGCTACCAATGCTGA
TTGTGCCTGGCTAGAAGCACAAGAGGAGGAGGAGGTGGGTTTTCCAGTCACACCTCAGGTACCTTTAAGA
CCAATGACTTACAAGGCAGCTGTAGATCTTAGCCACTTTTTAAAAGAAAAGGGGGGACTGGAAGGGCTAA
TTCACTCCCAACGAAGACAAGATATCCTTGATCTGTGGATCTACCACACACAAGGCTACTTCCCTGATTG
GCAGAACTACACACCAGGGCCAGGGATCAGATATCCACTGACCTTTGGATGGTGCTACAAGCTAGTACCA
GTTGAGCAAGAGAAGGTAGAAGAAGCCAATGAAGGAGAGAACACCCGCTTGTTACACCCTGTGAGCCTGC
ATGGGATGGATGACCCGGAGAGAGAAGTATTAGAGTGGAGGTTTGACAGCCGCCTAGCATTTCATCACAT
GGCCCGAGAGCTGCATCCGGACTGTACTGGGTCTCTCTGGTTAGACCAGATCTGAGCCTGGGAGCTCTCT
GGCTAACTAGGGAACCCACTGCTTAAGCCTCAATAAAGCTTGCCTTGAGTGCTTCAAGTAGTGTGTGCCC
GTCTGTTGTGTGACTCTGGTAACTAGAGATCCCTCAGACCCTTTTAGTCAGTGTGGAAAATCTCTAGCAG
GGCCCGTTTAAACCCGCTGATCAGCCTCGACTGTGCCTTCTAGTTGCCAGCCATCTGTTGTTTGCCCCTC
CCCCGTGCCTTCCTTGACCCTGGAAGGTGCCACTCCCACTGTCCTTTCCTAATAAAATGAGGAAATTGCA
TCGCATTGTCTGAGTAGGTGTCATTCTATTCTGGGGGGTGGGGTGGGGCAGGACAGCAAGGGGGAGGATT
GGGAAGACAATAGCAGGCATGCTGGGGATGCGGTGGGCTCTATGGCTTCTGAGGCGGAAAGAACCAGCTG
GGGCTCTAGGGGGTATCCCC
[124 nt withheld, positions 7441-7564]
C
[91 nt withheld, positions 7566-7656]
A
[49 nt withheld, positions 7658-7706]
CCTTTGACGTTGGAGTCCACGTTCTTT
[37 nt withheld, positions 7734-7770]
ACCCTATCTCGGTCTATTCTTTTGATTTATAAGGGATTTTGCCGATTTCGGCCTATTGGTTAAAAAATGA
GCTGATTTAACAAAAATTTAACGCGAATTAATTCTGTGGAATGTGTGTCAGTTAGGGTGTGGAAAGTCCC
CAGGCTCCCCAGCAGGCAGAAGTATGCAAAGCATGCATCTCAATTAGTCAGCAACCAGGTGTGGAAAGTC
CCCAGGCTCCCCAGCAGGCAGAAGTATGCAAAGCATGCATCTCAATTAGTCAGCAACCATAGTCCCGCCC
CTAACTCCGCCCAGTTCCGCCCATTCTCCGCCCCATGGCTGACTAATTTTTTTTATTTATGCAGAGGCCG
AGGCCGCCTCTGCCTCTGAGCTATTCCAGAAGTAGTGAGGAGGCTTTTTTGGAGGCCTAGGCTTTTGCAA
AAAGCTCCCGGGAGCTTGTATATCCATTTTCGGATCTGATCAGCACGTGTTGACAATTAATCATCGGCAT
AGTATATCGGCATAGTATAATACGACAAGGTGAGGAACTAAACCATGGCCAAGTTGACCAGTGCCGTTCC
GGTGCTCACCGCGCGCGACGTCGCCGGAGCGGTCGAGTTCTGGACCGACCGGCTCGGGTTCTCCCGGGAC
TTCGTGGAGGACGACTTCGCCGGTGTGGTCCGGGACGACGTGACCCTGTTCATCAGCGCGGTCCAGGACC
AGGTGGTGCCGGACAACACCCTGGCCTGGGTGTGGGTGCGCGGCCTGGACGAGCTGTACGCCGAGTGGTC
GGAGGTCGTGTCCACGAACTTCCGGGACGCCTCCGGGCCGGCCATGACCGAGATCGGCGAGCAGCCGTGG
GGGCGGGAGTTCGCCCTGCGCGACCCGGCCGGCAACTGCGTGCACTTCGTGGCCGAGGAGCAGGACTGAC
ACGTGCTACGAGATTTCGATTCCACCGCCGCCTTCTATGAAAGGTTGGGCTTCGGAATCGTTTTCCGGGA
CGCCGGCTGGATGATCCTCCAGCGCGGGGATCTCATGCTGGAGTTCTTCGCCCACCCCAACTTGTTTATT
GCAGCTTATAATGGTTACAAATAAAGCAATAGCATCACAAATTTCACAAATAAAGCATTTTTTTCACTGC
ATTCTAGTTGTGGTTTGTCCAAACTCATCAATGTATCTTATCATGTCTGTATACCGTCGACCTCTAGCTA
GAGCTTGGCGTAATCATGGTCATAGCTGTTTCCTGTGTGGAATTGTTATCCGCTCACAATTCCACACAAC
ATACGAGCCGGAAGCATAAAGTGTAAAGCCTGGGGTGCCTAATGAGTGAGCTAACTCACATTAATTGCGT
TGCGCTCACTGCCCGCTTTCCAGTCGGGAAACCTGTCGTGCCAGCTGCATTAATGAATCGGCCAACGCGC
GGGGAGAGGCGGTTTGCGTATTGGGCGCTCTTCCGCTTCCTCGCTCACTGACTCGCTGCGCTCGGTCGTT
CGGCTGCGGCGAGCGGTATCAGCTCACTCAAAGGCGGTAATACGGTTATCCACAGAATCAGGGGATAACG
CAGGAAAGAACATGTGAGCAAAAGGCCAGCAAAAGGCCAGGAACCGTAAAAAGGCCGCGTTGCTGGCGTT
TTTCCATAGGCTCCGCCCCCCTGACGAGCATCACAAAAATCGACGCTCAAGTCAGAGGTGGCGAAACCCG
ACAGGACTATAAAGATACCAGGCGTTTCCCCCTGGAAGCTCCCTCGTGCGCTCTCCTGTTCCGACCCTGC
CGCTTACCGGATACCTGTCCGCCTTTCTCCCTTCGGGAAGCGTGGCGCTTTCTCATAGCTCACGCTGTAG
GTATCTCAGTTCGGTGTAGGTCGTTCGCTCCAAGCTGGGCTGTGTGCACGAACCCCCCGTTCAGCCCGAC
CGCTGCGCCTTATCCGGTAACTATCGTCTTGAGTCCAACCCGGTAAGACACGACTTATCGCCACTGGCAG
CAGCCACTGGTAACAGGATTAGCAGAGCGAGGTATGTAGGCGGTGCTACAGAGTTCTTGAAGTGGTGGCC
TAACTACGGCTACACTAGAAGAACAGTATTTGGTATCTGCGCTCTGCTGAAGCCAGTTACCTTCGGAAAA
AGAGTTGGTAGCTCTTGATCCGGCAAACAAACCACCGCTGGTAGCGGTGGTTTTTTTGTTTGCAAGCAGC
AGATTACGCGCAGAAAAAAAGGATCTCAAGAAGATCCTTTGATCTTTTCTACGGGGTCTGACGCTCAGTG
GAACGAAAACTCACGTTAAGGGATTTTGGTCATGAGATTATCAAAAAGGATCTTCACCTAGATCCTTTTA
AATTAAAAATGAAGTTTTAAATCAATCTAAAGTATATATGAGTAAACTTGGTCTGACAGTTACCAATGCT
TAATCAGTGAGGCACCTATCTCAGCGATCTGTCTATTTCGTTCATCCATAGTTGCCTGACTCCCCGTCGT
GTAGATAACTACGATACGGGAGGGCTTACCATCTGGCCCCAGTGCTGCAATGATACCGCGAGACCCACGC
TCACCGGCTCCAGATTTATCAGCAATAAACCAGCCAGCCGGAAGGGCCGAGCGCAGAAGTGGTCCTGCAA
CTTTATCCGCCTCCATCCAGTCTATTAATTGTTGCCGGGAAGCTAGAGTAAGTAGTTCGCCAGTTAATAG
TTTGCGCAACGTTGTTGCCATTGCTACAGGCATCGTGGTGTCACGCTCGTCGTTTGGTATGGCTTCATTC
AGCTCCGGTTCCCAACGATCAAGGCGAGTTACATGATCCCCCATGTTGTGCAAAAAAGCGGTTAGCTCCT
TCGGTCCTCCGATCGTTGTCAGAAGTAAGTTGGCCGCAGTGTTATCACTCATGGTTATGGCAGCACTGCA
TAATTCTCTTACTGTCATGCCATCCGTAAGATGCTTTTCTGTGACTGGTGAGTACTCAACCAAGTCATTC
TGAGAATAGTGTATGCGGCGACCGAGTTGCTCTTGCCCGGCGTCAATACGGGATAATACCGCGCCACATA
GCAGAACTTTAAAAGTGCTCATCATTGGAAAACGTTCTTCGGGGCGAAAACTCTCAAGGATCTTACCGCT
GTTGAGATCCAGTTCGATGTAACCCACTCGTGCACCCAACTGATCTTCAGCATCTTTTACTTTCACCAGC
GTTTCTGGGTGAGCAAAAACAGGAAGGCAAAATGCCGCAAAAAAGGGAATAAGGGCGACACGGAAATGTT
GAATACTCATACTCTTCCTTTTTCAATATTATTGAAGCATTTATCAGGGTTATTGTCTCATGAGCGGATA
CATATTTGAATGTATTTAGAAAAATAAACAAATAGGGGTTCCGCGCACATTTCCCCGAAAAGTGCCACCT
GAC
Features (pLannotate 1.2.2; 35 found; start..end, strand, type, name):
     31..83      -  misc_feature   bom (fragment): basis of mobility region from pBR322
    238..617     +  enhancer       CMV enhancer: human cytomegalovirus immediate early enhancer
    618..817     +  promoter       CMV promoter: human cytomegalovirus (CMV) immediate early promoter
    835..1015    +  LTR            5' LTR (truncated): truncated 5' long terminal repeat (LTR) from HIV-1
   1062..1187    +  misc_feature   HIV-1 Ψ: packaging signal of human immunodeficiency virus type 1
   1171..1509    +  CDS            HIV-1 gag (fragment): gag protein from human immunodeficiency virus 1; gag
   1684..1917    +  misc_feature   RRE: The Rev response element (RRE) of HIV-1 allows for Rev-dependent mRNA export from the nucleus to the cytoplasm.
   2294..2394    +  CDS            Rev (fragment): human immunodeficiency virus 1 (HIV-1) Rev protein; rev; enhances nuclear export of unspliced and incompletely spliced viral mRNAs
   2444..2561    +  misc_feature   cPPT/CTS: central polypurine tract and central termination sequence of HIV-1
   2610..2628    +  CDS            small t antigen (fragment): SV40 (simian virus 40) small t antigen
   2654..2865    +  promoter       EF-1α core promoter: core promoter for human elongation factor EF-1α
   2912..3492    +  CDS            TurboID (fragment): mutant of the E. coli biotin ligase BioID engineered for improved catalytic efficiency (Branon et al., 2018)
   3590..5308    +  CDS            PML (fragment): PML_HUMAN - Also known as MYL, PP8675, RNF71, TRIM19. Experimental evidence at protein level: Swiss-Prot protein existence level 1. Exhibits antiviral activity against both DNA and RNA viruses. The antiviral activity can involve one or several isoform(s) and can be enhanced by the permanent PML-NB-associated protein DAXX or by the recruitment of p53/TP53 within these structures. Isoform PML-4 restricts varicella zoster virus (VZV) via sequestration of virion capsids in PML-NBs thereby preventing their nuclear egress and inhibiting formation of infectious virus particles. The sumoylated isoform
   5420..5818    +  CDS            BSD: blasticidin S deaminase; Aspergillus terreus BSD; confers resistance to blasticidin
   5823..5843    +  misc_feature   MCS (fragment): pBluescript multiple cloning site
   5846..6434    +  misc_feature   WPRE: woodchuck hepatitis virus posttranscriptional regulatory element
   6371..6952    +  CDS            nef (fragment): NEF_HV1H2 - Experimental evidence at protein level: Swiss-Prot protein existence level 1. Extracellular Nef protein targets CD4(+) T-lymphocytes for apoptosis by interacting with CXCR4 surface receptors. From Human immunodeficiency virus type 1 group M subtype B (isolate HXB2) (HIV-1).
   6959..7139    +  LTR            5' LTR (truncated): truncated 5' long terminal repeat (LTR) from HIV-1
   7171..7395    +  polyA_signal   bGH poly(A) signal: bovine growth hormone polyadenylation signal
   7399..7420    +  promoter       SV40 promoter (fragment): SV40 enhancer and early promoter
   7441..7869    +  rep_origin     f1 ori (sequence partly withheld): f1 bacteriophage origin of replication; arrow indicates direction of (+) strand synthesis
   7896..7967    +  promoter       SV40 promoter (fragment): SV40 enhancer and early promoter
   7968..8039    +  promoter       SV40 promoter (fragment): SV40 enhancer and early promoter
   8043..8177    +  rep_origin     SV40 ori: SV40 origin of replication
   8239..8286    +  promoter       EM7 promoter: synthetic bacterial promoter&nbsp
   8305..8679    +  CDS            BleoR: antibiotic-binding protein; Sh ble from Streptoalloteichus hindustanus; confers resistance to bleomycin, phleomycin, and Zeocin™
   8689..8814    +  CDS            ble (fragment): BLE_KLEPN - Experimental evidence at protein level: Swiss-Prot protein existence level 1. Binding protein with a strong affinity to the bleomycin family of antibiotics. Binds to CL990; an antimitotic-antibiotic compound. From Klebsiella pneumoniae.
   8809..8930    +  polyA_signal   SV40 poly(A) signal: SV40 polyadenylation signal
   8999..9023    -  protein_bind   lac operator: The lac repressor binds to the lac operator to inhibit transcription in E. coli. This inhibition can be relieved by adding lactose or isopropyl-β-D-thiogalactopyranoside (IPTG). lac repressor encoded by lacI
   9027..9057    -  promoter       lac promoter: promoter for the E. coli lac operon
   9072..9093    -  protein_bind   CAP binding site: CAP binding activates transcription in the presence of cAMP. E. coli catabolite activator protein
   9106..9198    -  CDS            lacI (fragment): lac repressor; lacI; The lac repressor binds to the lac operator to inhibit transcription in E. coli. This inhibition can be relieved by adding lactose or isopropyl-β-D-thiogalactopyranoside (IPTG).
   9381..9969    -  rep_origin     ori: high-copy-number ColE1/pMB1/pBR322/pUC origin of replication
  10140..11000   -  CDS            AmpR: β-lactamase; bla; confers resistance to ampicillin, carbenicillin, and related antibiotics
  11001..11105   -  promoter       AmpR promoter: bla
