[The description below was written by a language model from this plasmid's Addgene catalogue record and pLannotate feature annotations shown in this document.]
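Description:
Lenti-EFS-NTID194-GSQ-PMLivaWT-P2A-BLAST is an 11.1 kb lentiviral transfer plasmid built on a Lenti-EFS/P2A-blasticidin backbone. It is designed for stable, constitutive expression of a split-TurboID fusion of human PML in mammalian cells. In bacteria it is maintained through a high-copy ColE1/pUC-type origin and selected with ampicillin (AmpR). The backbone also carries an f1 origin and an SV40 promoter/origin plus EM7-driven BleoR cassette that lies outside the viral genome. The viral portion has the layout typical of a third-generation vector. A CMV enhancer/promoter replaces the upstream part of the 5' LTR to drive genomic RNA synthesis in packaging cells. It is followed by the HIV-1 Ψ packaging signal with a gag fragment, the RRE for Rev-dependent export, and the cPPT/CTS. A WPRE to boost transcript expression, a truncated 3' LTR and a bGH polyadenylation signal sit downstream of the payload.

The payload is a single open reading frame driven by the EFS (EF-1α core) promoter. According to the record, it begins with a FLAG tag and the N-terminal TurboID fragment (named NTID194, presumably indicating a split at residue 194). The name suggests this is joined through a "GSQ" linker to wild-type PML isoform IVa. A P2A peptide then links the blasticidin S deaminase gene, so the fusion and the selection marker are produced from one transcript as separate proteins. The construct is intended for SUMO-ID or related UbL-ID experiments. In these, biotin ligase activity is presumably reconstituted only when a complementary C-terminal TurboID fragment, carried on a separate SUMO or ubiquitin-like construct, comes close to the PML fusion. This allows biotinylation and identification of SUMO-dependent interactors. The depositor notes that the PML coding region can be excised with EcoRI and NotI, so other baits can be swapped in.
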