Addgene plasmid #208038: Lenti-EFS-NTID194-GSQ-PMLivaWT-P2A-BLAST
Purpose: Enables constitutive expression of N-terminal Split-TurboID-fused PML (isoform IVa; WT); to perform SUMO-ID; selection with blasticidin
Depositing lab: Rosa Barrio & James Sutherland. Depositing organization: CIC bioGUNE. Publication: Identification of proximal SUMO-dependent interactors using SUMO-ID. Barroso-Gomila O, Trulsson F, Muratore V, Canosa I, Merino-Cacho L, Cortazar AR, Perez C, Azkargorta M, Iloro I, Carracedo A, Aransay AM, Elortza F, Mayor U, Vertegaal ACO, Barrio R, Sutherland JD. Nat Commun. 2021 Nov 18;12(1):6671. doi: 10.1038/s41467-021-26807-6. PubMed 34795231.
Backbone
  Vector backbone: Derived from Addgene ID# 52962 (Zhang Lab).
  Vector type: Lentiviral
  Selectable markers: Blasticidin
Growth in bacteria
  Bacterial resistance: Ampicillin, 100 μg/mL
  Growth temperature: 37°C
  Growth strain: NEB Stable
  Copy number: High Copy
Gene/Insert
  Gene/Insert name: PML (isoform IVa)
  Species: H. sapiens (human)
  Entrez Gene: PML (a.k.a. MYL, PP8675, RNF71, TRIM19)
  Promoter: EFS
  Tag / fusion protein: FLAG, N-terminal Split-TurboID (N terminal on insert)
  Cloning method: Gibson Cloning
Resource information
  A portion of this plasmid was derived from a plasmid made by: TurboID fragments derived from Addgene ID# 107169 (Ting Lab). Lenti-EFS/P2A-blast backbone derived from Addgene ID# 52962 (Zhang Lab).
Terms and licenses: Academic/Nonprofit Terms; Industry Terms: Not Available to Industry
Depositor comments: For performing SUMO-ID or UbL-ID experiments; PMLiva is excisable using EcoR1-Not1.
How to cite: Lenti-EFS-NTID194-GSQ-PMLivaWT-P2A-BLAST was a gift from Rosa Barrio & James Sutherland (Addgene plasmid # 208038 ; http://n2t.net/addgene:208038 ; RRID:Addgene_208038)
